Addgene plasmid #221533: pBB328
Purpose: Plasmid for the introduction of Mariner transposon that inserts deoxyviolacein cassette behind indigenous promoters in target bacterial strain. Plasmid has tetracycline marker for selection.
Depositing lab: Brett Barney. Depositing organization: University of Minnesota.
Backbone
  Vector backbone: pBB298 (parent plasmid pEB001)
  Modifications to backbone: Minor modification through site-selective mutagenesis to pEB001 plasmid, which is a derivative of the pMiniHimar plasmid. Brutinel ED, Gralnick JA. 2012. Anomalies of the anaerobic tricarboxylic acid cycle in Shewanella oneidensis revealed by Tn-seq. Mol Microbiol 86:273–283.
  Vector type: Bacterial Expression
Growth in bacteria
  Bacterial resistance: Tetracycline, 10 μg/mL
  Growth temperature: 30°C
  Growth strain: Escherichia coli BW25141 (for cloning)
  Growth instructions: Use WM3064 for conjugation
  Copy number: Low Copy
Gene/Insert 1
  Gene/Insert name: vioABCE (alt name: violacein operon segment from BBa_J72214-BBa_J72090)
  Species: Synthetic
  Promoter: None, contains RBS site
  Cloning method: Restriction Enzyme; 5′ cloning site BamHI/BglII (destroyed during cloning); 3′ cloning site BamHI (not destroyed)
  Sequencing primers: 5′ GCTATCGTGACCTTGATAACGGCTGAC
Gene/Insert 2
  Gene/Insert name: Mariner transposase and transposon backbone from pBB298 (originally from pEB001)
Gene/Insert 3
  Gene/Insert name: Tetracycline antibiotic cassette from pRK415
Resource information
  A portion of this plasmid was derived from a plasmid made by: violacein cassette comes from addgene BBa_J72214-BBa_J72090, transposase and backbone is from pEB001.
Terms and licenses: Academic/Nonprofit Terms; Industry Terms: Not Available to Industry
How to cite: pBB328 was a gift from Brett Barney (Addgene plasmid # 221533 ; http://n2t.net/addgene:221533 ; RRID:Addgene_221533)
