[The description below was written by a language model from this plasmid's Addgene catalogue record and pLannotate feature annotations shown in this document.]
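Description:
pBB328 is a conjugative suicide plasmid for Mariner (Himar-type) transposon mutagenesis in bacteria. It was built on pBB298, a lightly mutagenised version of pEB001, which itself derives from pMiniHimar. It replicates from the R6K γ origin, which works only in hosts that supply the π initiator protein. The plasmid is therefore maintained at low copy in permissive E. coli cloning strains and cannot persist after transfer to a typical recipient. An incP oriT allows mobilisation by conjugation from a suitable donor strain. Selection relies on a tetracycline cassette taken from pRK415, annotated as the tetA efflux gene together with its tetR regulator.

The payload is a promoterless vioABCE segment of the violacein operon, taken from a synthetic BioBrick-derived source. It carries a ribosome-binding site but no promoter of its own. Because vioD is absent, the pathway converts tryptophan into the pigment deoxyviolacein rather than violacein. When the transposon lands downstream of an active native promoter in the right orientation, the cassette is transcribed and the colony becomes pigmented. This gives a visual promoter-trap readout, with tetracycline selecting for insertion events.

The feature table annotates vioA, vioB and vioC. It does not call vioE, the Mariner transposase or the transposon inverted repeats, although the catalogue entry says these are present, and unannotated stretches of the 11.3 kb sequence may hold them. The transposon boundaries, and so whether the tetracycline cassette lies inside them, cannot be confirmed from the annotation alone. The remaining features are a lac promoter/operator with its CAP site and fragments of lacZα, β-lactamase and an M13 origin. The fragments appear to be backbone remnants rather than functional elements.
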