Features (pLannotate 1.2.2; 14 found; start..end, strand, type, name):
     92..200     +  oriT           oriT: incP origin of transfer
    284..350     +  CDS            lacZα (fragment): LacZα fragment of β-galactosidase; lacZ fragment
    351..551     -  CDS            bla(M) (fragment): β-lactamase lacking the signal sequence; bla(M); allows cytosolic expression of β-lactamase
    740..1993    +  CDS            vioA: VIOA_CHRVO - Experimental evidence at protein level: Swiss-Prot protein existence level 1. The enzyme generates the imine form of indole 3-pyruvate (IPA) from L-tryptophan (L-Trp), with concomitant two-electron reduction of O(2) to H(2)O(2). From Chromobacterium violaceum (strain ATCC 12472 / DSM 30191 / JCM 1249 / NBRC 12614 / NCIMB 9131 / NCTC 9757).
   2014..5007    +  CDS            vioB: VIOB_CHRVO - Experimental evidence at protein level: Swiss-Prot protein existence level 1. Catalyzes the hydrogen peroxide-dependent dimerization of two L-tryptophan-derived molecules (imine form of indole 3-pyruvate (IPA)), to form an uncharacterized product suggested to be indole-3-pyruvate imine dimer that can spontaneously convert into dichlorochromopyrrolate (CPA). The uncharacterized product is the substrate of VioE. From Chromobacterium violaceum (strain ATCC 12472 / DSM 30191 / JCM 1249 / NBRC 12614 / NCIMB 9131 / NCTC 9757).
   5034..6320    +  CDS            vioC: VIOC_CHRVO - Experimental evidence at protein level: Swiss-Prot protein existence level 1. Catalyzes the hydroxylation of the 16-position of protoviolaceinate and protodeoxyviolaceinate to form violacein and deoxyviolacein, respectively. From Chromobacterium violaceum (strain ATCC 12472 / DSM 30191 / JCM 1249 / NBRC 12614 / NCIMB 9131 / NCTC 9757).
   6955..8154    -  CDS            TcR: tetracycline efflux protein; tetA; confers resistance to tetracycline
   8260..8910    +  CDS            TetR: tetracycline resistance regulatory protein; tetR
   9073..9461    -  rep_origin     R6K γ ori: γ replication origin from E. coli plasmid R6K; requires the R6K initiator protein pi for replication
   9526..9670    -  rep_origin     M13 ori (fragment): M13 bacteriophage origin of replication; arrow indicates direction of (+) strand synthesis
   9775..9996    -  CDS            AmpR (fragment): β-lactamase; bla; confers resistance to ampicillin, carbenicillin, and related antibiotics
  11193..11215   -  protein_bind   lac operator (fragment): The lac repressor binds to the lac operator to inhibit transcription in E. coli. This inhibition can be relieved by adding lactose or isopropyl-β-D-thiogalactopyranoside (IPTG). lac repressor encoded by lacI
  11219..11249   -  promoter       lac promoter: promoter for the E. coli lac operon
  11264..11285   -  protein_bind   CAP binding site: CAP binding activates transcription in the presence of cAMP. E. coli catabolite activator protein
>Addgene plasmid #221533 | pBB328 | addgene full sequence | sequence record 442457 | Addgene NGS Result
TTTCGGTATATCCATCCTTTTTCGCACGATATACAGGATTTTGCCAAAGGGTTCGTGTAGACTTTCCTTG
GTGTATCCAACGGCGTCAGCCGGGCAGGATAGGTGAAGTAGGCCCACCCGCGAGCGGGTGTTCCTTCTTC
ACTGTCCCTTATTCGCACCTGGCGGTGCTCAACGGGAATCCTGCTCTGCGAGGCTGGCCGATAAGCTCTA
AGAAACCATTATTATCATGACATTAACCTATAAAAATAGGCGTATCACGAGGCCCTTTCGTCTTCAAGAA
TTAATTCACTGGCCGTCGTTTTACAACGTCGTGACTGGGAAAACCCTGGCGTTACCCAACTTAATCGCCT
CGATCGTTGTCAGAAGTAAGTTGGCCGCAGTGTTATCACTCATGGTTATGGCAGCACTGCATAATTCTCT
TACTGTCATGCCATCCGTAAGATGCTTTTCTGTGACTGGTGAGTACTCAACCAAGTCATTCTGAGAATAG
TGTATGCGGCGACCGAGTTGCTCTTGCCCGGCGTCAATACGGGATAATACCGCGCCACATAACAGGTTGG
ATGATAAGTCCCCGGTCTAACAAAGAAAAACACATTTTTTTGTGAAAATTCGTTTTTATTATTCAACATA
GTTCCCTTCAAGAGCGATACCCCTCGAATTGACGCGTCGAATTAATTCCGCGAACCCCAGGATCCAGGTC
GACTCTAGATATCCATGGATCTTTAAGGAGGTAAAAAAAATGAAACATTCTTCCGATATCTGCATTGTTG
GTGCTGGTATTTCTGGTTTGACGTGCGCAAGCCATCTGCTGGACAGCCCGGCATGCCGTGGTCTGAGCCT
GCGTATCTTTGACATGCAGCAAGAAGCCGGTGGCCGTATCCGCAGCAAAATGCTGGATGGTAAGGCAAGC
ATTGAACTGGGCGCAGGTCGCTACTCCCCTCAGTTGCACCCGCATTTCCAAAGCGCAATGCAGCACTATA
GCCAAAAGAGCGAAGTCTATCCGTTCACCCAGTTGAAGTTCAAATCTCACGTGCAGCAAAAGCTGAAGCG
CGCCATGAATGAACTGTCCCCGCGTCTGAAAGAGCATGGTAAAGAGAGCTTTTTGCAGTTTGTCAGCCGT
TATCAAGGTCACGATAGCGCGGTTGGTATGATCCGCTCTATGGGTTACGACGCACTGTTCCTGCCGGATA
TCAGCGCAGAAATGGCCTACGACATTGTGGGTAAGCACCCGGAGATCCAGAGCGTGACGGACAACGACGC
GAACCAATGGTTTGCAGCGGAAACGGGCTTTGCTGGTCTGATTCAGGGCATCAAGGCTAAGGTTAAGGCG
GCAGGTGCGCGTTTTAGCCTGGGTTATCGTCTGCTGAGCGTCCGTACCGACGGTGACGGCTACCTGCTGC
AACTGGCAGGTGACGACGGCTGGAAACTGGAGCACCGTACCCGCCATCTGATTCTGGCGATTCCGCCGAG
CGCGATGGCGGGTTTGAATGTTGATTTTCCAGAAGCCTGGTCCGGTGCGCGCTATGGCAGCCTGCCGCTG
TTTAAGGGCTTTCTGACGTACGGTGAGCCGTGGTGGTTGGACTACAAACTGGACGATCAGGTGCTGATTG
TTGACAACCCGCTGCGCAAAATCTATTTCAAAGGCGATAAGTACCTGTTCTTCTATACCGATAGCGAGAT
GGCGAATTACTGGCGCGGTTGTGTCGCGGAGGGCGAGGACGGTTACCTGGAGCAAATTCGCACCCATTTG
GCTAGCGCACTGGGTATCGTCCGTGAACGTATCCCGCAACCGCTGGCACACGTTCACAAGTATTGGGCGC
ACGGCGTTGAGTTTTGCCGTGATTCTGATATTGACCACCCGAGCGCACTGTCTCATCGCGACAGCGGTAT
CATCGCGTGCTCCGATGCGTACACGGAGCATTGTGGTTGGATGGAGGGCGGTCTGCTGAGCGCCCGTGAG
GCAAGCCGTCTGCTGTTGCAGCGTATCGCCGCGTGATTAAGGAGGTAAAAAAAATGAGCATTCTGGATTT
CCCGCGTATCCACTTCCGTGGCTGGGCCCGTGTCAATGCGCCGACCGCGAACCGCGATCCGCACGGCCAC
ATCGATATGGCCAGCAATACCGTGGCGATGGCGGGTGAGCCGTTCGACCTGGCACGCCATCCTACGGAGT
TCCACCGTCACCTGCGCTCCCTGGGTCCGCGCTTCGGCTTGGATGGTCGTGCTGACCCGGAAGGCCCGTT
CAGCCTGGCCGAGGGCTACAACGCTGCCGGTAACAACCACTTTTCGTGGGAGAGCGCAACCGTTAGCCAC
GTGCAATGGGATGGCGGTGAGGCGGATCGTGGTGACGGTCTGGTCGGTGCTCGTTTGGCACTGTGGGGTC
ACTACAATGATTATCTGCGTACCACCTTCAATCGTGCTCGTTGGGTCGACAGCGACCCGACGCGCCGTGA
CGCTGCACAAATCTATGCGGGCCAATTCACCATTAGCCCGGCTGGTGCCGGTCCGGGTACGCCGTGGCTG
TTTACGGCAGACATTGATGATAGCCATGGTGCACGTTGGACGCGTGGCGGCCACATTGCAGAGCGTGGCG
GCCACTTCTTGGATGAAGAGTTTGGTCTGGCACGCCTGTTTCAGTTCTCTGTGCCGAAAGATCACCCACA
TTTTCTGTTTCACCCGGGTCCGTTTGATTCCGAGGCCTGGCGTCGTCTGCAATTGGCTCTGGAGGATGAC
GACGTTCTGGGTCTGACCGTGCAATATGCGTTGTTCAATATGAGCACCCCGCCTCAGCCGAACAGCCCGG
TTTTTCACGATATGGTCGGTGTTGTCGGTCTGTGGCGTCGTGGTGAACTGGCGAGCTACCCGGCTGGTCG
TCTGCTGCGTCCGCGTCAACCGGGTCTGGGTGACCTGACCCTGCGCGTCAACGGTGGTCGCGTTGCGCTG
AATTTGGCGTGTGCCATTCCGTTCAGCACTCGTGCCGCGCAGCCAAGCGCACCGGACCGCCTGACCCCGG
ACCTGGGTGCCAAACTGCCGCTGGGCGATCTGCTGCTGCGTGATGAGGACGGCGCACTGTTGGCACGTGT
GCCGCAGGCTCTGTACCAAGACTATTGGACGAATCACGGTATTGTGGACCTGCCGCTGCTGCGCGAACCG
CGTGGTAGCTTGACCCTGAGCAGCGAACTGGCGGAGTGGCGTGAGCAAGACTGGGTCACCCAAAGCGACG
CGTCTAACCTGTACCTGGAGGCACCGGATCGCCGTCACGGTCGCTTTTTCCCTGAGAGCATCGCGCTGCG
CAGCTACTTTCGCGGTGAAGCGCGTGCGCGTCCGGATATCCCGCATCGTATCGAGGGCATGGGCCTGGTC
GGCGTCGAATCTCGTCAGGATGGCGACGCTGCGGAATGGCGTCTGACGGGTCTGCGTCCGGGTCCGGCAC
GCATTGTTCTGGACGATGGTGCCGAGGCGATCCCTCTGCGTGTTCTGCCTGACGATTGGGCGCTGGATGA
CGCGACCGTCGAAGAAGTGGATTACGCCTTTTTGTACCGCCACGTTATGGCGTATTACGAGCTGGTGTAT
CCATTCATGAGCGACAAGGTGTTTTCCCTGGCTGATCGTTGCAAATGTGAAACGTACGCACGTCTGATGT
GGCAGATGTGTGATCCGCAGAACCGCAACAAGTCCTATTACATGCCGAGCACCCGCGAACTGTCGGCACC
GAAAGCTCGTTTGTTCTTGAAGTATCTGGCCCACGTGGAAGGCCAGGCACGCCTGCAAGCACCTCCGCCA
GCGGGTCCGGCACGCATTGAATCTAAAGCCCAGTTGGCGGCAGAGCTGCGTAAAGCCGTCGACCTGGAGC
TGTCTGTGATGCTGCAATACCTGTACGCGGCGTATAGCATTCCGAACTATGCACAGGGCCAACAACGTGT
TCGTGACGGTGCGTGGACCGCCGAGCAGCTGCAACTGGCGTGCGGTAGCGGTGACCGTCGCCGTGATGGC
GGTATTCGTGCAGCACTGCTGGAAATTGCTCATGAAGAAATGATTCATTACCTGGTCGTTAACAACCTGC
TGATGGCCCTGGGCGAGCCGTTCTACGCGGGTGTCCCGCTGATGGGCGAAGCGGCACGTCAGGCGTTTGG
CCTGGACACCGAGTTCGCTCTGGAACCGTTTAGCGAAAGCACGCTGGCACGTTTTGTTCGTCTGGAATGG
CCGCACTTTATCCCAGCACCGGGCAAATCCATCGCGGACTGCTATGCCGCCATTCGTCAGGCGTTTTTGG
ATCTGCCGGACTTGTTTGGTGGCGAGGCAGGTAAGCGTGGCGGTGAACACCACCTGTTCCTGAATGAGCT
GACCAACCGTGCGCATCCGGGTTATCAACTGGAAGTTTTCGATCGCGACTCGGCGCTGTTTGGTATTGCA
TTTGTGACCGATCAGGGCGAAGGTGGCGCTCTGGACAGCCCGCACTACGAACATAGCCATTTTCAACGTC
TGCGTGAAATGAGCGCGCGTATCATGGCTCAAAGCGCACCGTTCGAACCGGCGCTGCCGGCGTTGCGTAA
TCCGGTTCTGGATGAGAGCCCGGGTTGCCAACGTGTCGCAGACGGTCGTGCGCGTGCGCTGATGGCATTG
TACCAAGGCGTTTATGAGCTGATGTTTGCGATGATGGCGCAGCACTTCGCCGTGAAACCGCTGGGTAGCT
TGCGTCGCAGCCGCCTGATGAACGCAGCAATCGATCTGATGACCGGTCTGTTGCGTCCGCTGAGCTGCGC
GCTGATGAACCTGCCAAGCGGCATCGCCGGTCGCACGGCCGGTCCGCCGCTGCCGGGTCCGGTTGACACC
CGTAGCTATGACGACTACGCGCTGGGCTGTCGCATGCTGGCACGCCGTTGCGAGCGTCTGCTGGAGCAGG
CGAGCATGCTGGAACCGGGTTGGCTGCCGGATGCGCAGATGGAGCTGCTGGATTTCTATCGTCGCCAAAT
GCTGGACTTGGCGTGCGGCAAACTGAGCCGCGAGGCCTAATGATCCTTAAGGAGGTAAAAAAAATGAAAC
GTGCGATTATCGTTGGTGGCGGCCTGGCGGGTGGCCTGACCGCGATCTACCTGGCGAAGCGTGGCTACGA
AGTGCACGTCGTGGAGAAGCGTGGTGATCCTCTGCGCGATCTGAGCTCTTACGTGGACGTTGTTAGCAGC
CGTGCGATCGGCGTGAGCATGACCGTTCGTGGTATCAAGAGCGTTTTGGCTGCGGGCATTCCGCGTGCAG
AGCTGGATGCGTGTGGCGAACCGATCGTGGCAATGGCTTTCTCCGTGGGTGGTCAGTATCGCATGCGCGA
ACTGAAGCCGTTGGAGGATTTCCGTCCGCTGAGCTTGAACCGTGCGGCGTTTCAAAAGCTGCTGAACAAA
TACGCGAACCTGGCAGGCGTTCGTTACTACTTTGAGCATAAGTGCCTGGATGTTGACCTGGATGGTAAGA
GCGTGTTGATTCAGGGCAAAGATGGTCAGCCGCAGCGTCTGCAAGGTGACATGATTATCGGTGCGGATGG
CGCCCACAGCGCCGTCCGTCAGGCGATGCAGAGCGGCCTGCGTCGTTTCGAGTTCCAGCAAACGTTCTTC
CGCCATGGCTACAAAACCCTGGTTTTGCCGGACGCGCAAGCACTGGGTTACCGTAAAGACACGCTGTACT
TTTTCGGCATGGATTCCGGTGGCCTGTTCGCGGGTCGTGCGGCTACGATCCCAGATGGTAGCGTCAGCAT
CGCCGTTTGCCTGCCGTACTCGGGTAGCCCTTCCCTGACGACCACCGACGAACCGACGATGCGTGCGTTC
TTCGATCGTTACTTCGGTGGCCTGCCGCGTGACGCGCGTGACGAAATGCTGCGTCAGTTTCTGGCGAAGC
CGAGCAACGACCTGATTAACGTGCGCTCTAGCACCTTTCACTATAAGGGTAATGTGCTGTTGCTGGGTGA
TGCTGCGCATGCGACTGCGCCGTTCCTGGGTCAGGGTATGAACATGGCGCTGGAGGACGCCCGCACGTTT
GTCGAGCTGCTGGACCGCCACCAGGGCGACCAAGACAAAGCCTTTCCGGAGTTCACGGAGCTGCGCAAAG
TCCAGGCAGACGCAATGCAAGACATGGCTCGCGCCAACTATGACGTTTTGAGCTGCTCGAACCCGATCTT
TTTCATGCGTGCGCGTTACACGCGTTACATGCATTCCAAGTTTCCGGGCCTGTATCCGCCGGATATGGCC
GAGAAACTGTACTTTACGAGCGAGCCGTACGATCGTCTGCAACAAATCCAGCGTAAACAGAATGTTTGGT
ACAAGATTGGTCGCGTGAATTGATGATCTTTAAGGAGGTAAAAAAAATGGAGAACCGTGAGCCACCACTG
TTGCCAGCCCGTTGGAGCAGCGCCTATGTCTCTTATTGGAGCCCGATGCTGCCGGATGACCAGCTGACCA
GCGGCTATTGCTGGTTCGACTATGAACGTGACATCTGTCGTATTGACGGCCTGTTCAATCCGTGGAGCGA
GCGTGATACTGGTTATCGCCTGTGGATGTCGGAGGTTGGTAATGCGGCCAGCGGCCGTACCTGGAAACAA
AAAGTCGCCTATGGTCGTGAGCGTACCGCCCTGGGTGAACAGCTGTGTGAGCGTCCGCTGGATGATGAGA
CTGGCCCTTTTGCCGAATTGTTCCTGCCACGCGATGTCCTGCGCCGTCTGGGTGCCCGTCACATTGGCCG
TCGCGTGGTTCTGGGTCGCGAAGCGGACGGTTGGCGTTACCAGCGCCCAGGTAAAGGTCCGAGCACCCTG
TACCTGGATGCGGCGAGCGGCACTCCACTGCGCATGGTCACCGGCGATGAAGCGTCGCGTGCAAGCCTGC
GTGATTTTCCGAATGTGAGCGAGGCGGAGATCCCGGACGCGGTTTTCGCGGCCAAGCGCTAAGGATCCAT
GGCATAGGCCTATCGTTTCCACGATCAGCGATCGGCTCGTTGCCCTGCGCCGCTCCAAAGCCCGCGACGC
AGCGCCGGCAGGCAGAGCAAGTAGAGGGCAGCGCCTGCAATCCATGCCCACCCGTTCCACGTTGTTATAG
AAGCCGCATAGATCGCCGTGAAGAGGAGGGGTCCGACGATCGAGGTCAGGCTGGTGAGCGCCGCCAGTGA
GCCTTGCAGCTGCCCCTGACGTTCCTCATCCACCTGCCTGGACAACATTGCTTGCAGCGCCGGCATTCCG
ATGCCACCCGAAGCAAGCAGGACCATGATCGGGAACGCCATCCATCCCCGTGTCGCGAAGGCAAGCAGGA
TGTAGCCTGTGCCGTCGGCAATCATTCCGAGCATGAGTGCCCGCCTTTCGCCGAGCCGGGCGGCTACAGG
GCCGGTGATCATTGCCTGGGCGAGTGAATGCAGAATGCCAAATGCGGCAAGCGAAATGCCGATCGTGGTC
GCGTCCCAGTGAAAGCGATCCTCGCCGAAAATGACCCAAAGCGCGGCCGGCACCTGTCCGACAAGTTGCA
TGATGAAGAAGACCGCCATCAGGGCGGCGACGACGGTCATGCCCCGGGCCCACCGGAACGAAGCGAGCGG
GTTGAGAGCCTCCCGGCGTAACGGCCGGCGTTCGCCTTTGTGCGACTCCGGCAAAAGGAAACAGCCCGTC
AGGAAATTGAGGCCGTTCAAGGCTGCCGCGGCGAAGAACGGAGCGTGGGGGGAGAAACCACCCATCAGCC
CACCGAGCACAGGTCCCGCGACCATCCCGAACCCGAAACAGGCGCTCATGAAGCCGAAGTGCCGCGCGCG
CTCATCGCCATCAGTGATGTCGGCAATATAAGCGCCGGCTACCGCCCCAGTCGCCCCGGTGATGCCGGCC
ACGATCCGCCCGATATAGAGAACCCAAAGGAAAGGCGCTGTCGCCATGATGGCGTAGTCGACAGTGGCGC
CGGCCAGCGAGACGAGCAAGATTGGCCGCCGCCCGAAACGATCCGACAGCGCGCCCAGCACAGGTGCGCA
GGCAAATTGCACCAACGCATACAGCGCCAGCAGAATGCCATAGTGGGCGGTGACGTCGTTCGAGTGAACC
AGATCGCGCAGGAGGCCCGGCAACACCGGCATAATCAGGCCGATGCCGACAGCGTCGAGCGCGACAGTGC
TCAGAATTACGATCAGGGGTATGTTGGGTTTCACGTCTGGCCTCCGGACCAGCCTCCGCTGGTCCGATTG
AACGCGCGGATTCTTTATCACTGATAAGTTGGTGGACATATTATGTTTATCAGTGATAAAGTGTCAAGCA
TGACAAAGTTGCAGCCGAATACAGTGATCCGTGCCGCCCTGGACCTGTTGAACGAGGTCGGCGTAGACGG
TCTGACGACACGCAAACTGGCGGAACGGTTGGGGGTTCAGCAGCCGGCGCTTTACTGGCACTTCAGGAAC
AAGCGGGCGCTGCTCGACGCACTGGCCGAAGCCATGCTGGCGGAGAATCATACGCATTCGGTGCCGAGAG
CCGACGACGACTGGCGCTCATTTCTGATCGGGAATGCCCGCAGCTTCAGGCAGGCGCTGCTCGCCTACCG
CGATGGCGCGCGCATCCATGCCGGCACGCGACCGGGCGCACCGCAGATGGAAACGGCCGACGCGCAGCTT
CGCTTCCTCTGCGAGGCGGGTTTTTCGGCCGGGGACGCCGTCAATGCGCTGATGACAATCAGCTACTTCA
CTGTTGGGGCCGTGCTTGAGGAGCAGGCCGGCGACAGCGATGCCGGCGAGCGCGGCGGCACCGTTGAACA
GGCTCCGCTCTCGCCGCTGTTGCGGGCCGCGATAGACGCCTTCGACGAAGCCGGTCCGGACGCAGCGTTC
GAGCAGGGACTCGCGGTGATTGTCGATGGATTGGCGAAAAGGAGGCTCGTTGTCAGGAACGTTGAAGGAC
CGAGAAAGGGTGACGATTGATCAGGACCGCTGCCGGAGCGCAACCCAGATATCTAGAGGATCCCTGCAGC
CCTTAATTAACCCCGAAAAGTGCCACCTGACGTCTAAGAAACCATTATTATCATGACATTAACCTATAAA
AATAGGCGTATCACGAGGCCCTTTCGTCTTCAAGAATTCCCATGTCAGCCGTTAAGTGTTCCTGTGTCAC
TCAAAATTGCTTTGAGAGGCTCTAAGGGCTTCTCAGTGCGTTACATCCCTGGCTTGTTGTCCACAACCGT
TAAACCTTAAAAGCTTTAAAAGCCTTATATATTCTTTTTTTTCTTATAAAACTTAAAACCTTAGAGGCTA
TTTAAGTTGCTGATTTATATTAATTTTATTGTTCAAACATGAGAGCTTAGTACGTGAAACATGAGAGCTT
AGTACGTTAGCCATGAGAGCTTAGTACGTTAGCCATGAGGGTTTAGTTCGTTAAACATGAGAGCTTAGTA
CGTTAAACATGAGAGCTTAGTACGTGAAACATGAGAGCTTAGTACGTACTATCAACAGGTTGAACTGCTG
ATCTTCAGATCCTCTACGCCGGACGCATCGTGGCCGGATCTGGTTCCGCGCACATTTCCCCGAAAAGTGC
CACCTAAATTGTAAGCGTTAATATTTTGTTAAAATTCGCGTTAAATTTTTGTTAAATCAGCTCATTTTTT
AACCAATAGGCCGAAATCGGCAAAATCCCTTATAAATCAAAAGAATAGACCGAGATAGGGTTGAGTGTTG
TTCCAGTTTGAGATCTGGGAATCATTTGAAGGTTGGTACTATATAAAAATAATATGCATTTAATACTAGC
GACGCCATCTATGTGTCAGACCGGGGACTTATCATCCAACCTGTTAGCAGAACTTTAAAAGTGCTCATCA
TTGGAAAACGTTCTTCGGGGCGAAAACTCTCAAGGATCTTACCGCTGTTGAGATCCAGTTCGATGTAACC
CACTCGTGCACCCAACTGATCTTCAGCATCTTTTACTTTCACCAGCGTTTCTGGGTGAGCAAAAACAGGA
AGGCAAAATGCCGCAAAAAAGGGAATAAGGGCGACACGGAAATGTTGAATACTCATACTCTTCCTTTTTC
AATCCATCACACTGGCGGCCGCTCGAGCATGCATCTAGTAACGGCCGCCAGTGTGCTGGAATTCTGCAGA
TCCGGTCTAACAAAGAAAAACACATTTTTTTGTGAAAATTCGTTTTTATTATTCAACATAGTTCCCTTCA
AGAGCGATACAACGATTATAACGACCTTCCAATTTTTTGATACCATTTTGGTAGTACTCCTTCGGTTTTG
CCTCAAAATAGGCCTCAGTTTCGGCGATCACCTCTTCATTGCAGCCAAATTTTTTCCCTGCGAGCATCCT
TTTGAGGTCTGAGAACAAGAAAAAGTCGCTGGGGGCCAGATCTGGAGAATACGGCGGGTGGGGAAGCAAT
TCGAAGCCCAATTCATGAATTTTTGCCATCGTTCTCAATGACTTGTGGCACGGTGCGTTGTCTTGGTGGA
ACAACACTTTTTTCTTCTTCATGTGGGGCCGTTTTGCCGCGATTTCGACCTTCAAACGCTCCAATAACGC
CATATAATAGTCACTGTTGATGGTTTTTCCCTTCTCAAGATAATCGATAAAAATTATTCCATGCGCATCC
CAAAAAACAGAGGCCATTACTTTGCCAGCGGACTTTTGAGTCTTTCCACGCTTCGGAGACGGTTCACCGG
TCGCTGTCCACTCAGCCGACTGTCGATTGGACTCAGGAGTGTAGTGATGGAGCCATGTTTCATCCATTGT
CACATATCGACGGAAAAACTCGGGTGTATTACGAGTTAACAGCTGCAAACACCGCTCAGAATCATCAACA
CGTTGTTGTTTTTGGTCAAATGTGAGCTCGCGCGGCACCCATTTTGCACAGAGCTTCCGCATATCCAAAT
ATTGATGAATGATATGACCAACACGTTCCTTTGATATCTTTAAGGCCTCTGCTATCTCGATCAACTTCAT
TTTACGGTCATTCAAAATCATTTTGTGGATTTTTTTGATGTTTTCGTCGGTAACCACCTCTTTCGGGCGT
CCACTGCGTTCACCGTCCTCCGTGCTCATTTCACCACGCTTGAATTTTGCATACCAATCAATTATTGTTG
ATTTCCCTGGGGCAGAGTCCGGAAACTCATTATCAAGCCAAGTTTTTGCTTCCACTGTATTTTTTCCCTT
CAGAAAACAGTATTTTATCAAAACACGAAATTCCTTTTTTTCCATATGTGTTTCCTGTGTGAAATTGTTA
TCCGCTCACAATTCCACACAACATACGAGCCGGAAGCATAAAGTGTAAAGCCTGGGGTGCCTAATGAGTG
AGCTAACTCACATTAATTGCGTTGCGCTCACCCGCTGCATAACCCTGCTTCGGGGTCATTATAGCGATTT
